>Addgene plasmid #197268 | pINSPECT:NEAT1-v2_SigP:NLuc | addgene full sequence | sequence record 389661 | Addgene NGS Result
CTAAATTGTAAGCGTTAATATTTTGTTAAAATTCGCGTTAAATTTTTGTTAAATCAGCTCATTTTTTAAC
CAATAGGCCGAAATCGGCAAAATCCCTTATAAATCAAAAGAATAGACCGAGATAGGGT
[37 nt withheld, positions 129-165]
AAAGAACGTGGACTCCAACGTCAAAGG
[49 nt withheld, positions 193-241]
T
[91 nt withheld, positions 243-333]
G
[124 nt withheld, positions 335-458]
CCCATTCGCCATTCAGGCTGCGCAACTGTTGGGAAGGGCGATCGGTGCGGGCCTCTTCGCTATTACGCCA
GCTGGCGAAAGGGGGATGTGCTGCAAGGCGATTAAGTTGGGTAACGCCAGGGTTTTCCCAGTCACGACGT
TGTAAAACGACGGCCAGTGAGCGCGCGTAATACGACTCACTATAGGGCGAATTGGAGCTCGTCTCGTAGC
CATCTCAAAGTGTGCTGCGGGGATCTCTTTTGCATCCCTCTGGGTGCAGAGCTGAGGCACCCAGAGGCAG
TGTCCAGAGGAGGCAGCATCTGTAGGTGTCTTCACCTGCTCTGGCTCTTGGCACATCTGGTTGGTGACAC
TGTTTTGTGAGATGGGTTGAAAGCACGTGCTGCCAAAATAGAATAATGTTGGTCCTCTCCTCATGTGCCG
TGGAACTGGGGTAAAACTGCGTAGTGGCTGCAGCTGCCTGTCCATACCGGAATCGAGTATAACACGGTGC
CTGGCTTAGCACAAAACAGTAGTGGGTCCTGCAGGCCCCAGAGTCTAATTCCTGGTATTCTTTCCCCTAC
ACAGATTAAATAAACCAAAAACAAACTATTCTAGGAAAGCGTCTGTGACATTTGTAAAAAGTGGTATTTA
ATGATCTTTTATTCACTTGTCTGTTTAGTTTGTTGAAATCTTAAGTGGCATCCTGGTCTGGGAAGGAGTG
CTGTCTGCGCCTGCCCTCCGCTGGGCACAGCGTGGCTGCTTCAGGGGCTAAGCACACACTTTCTGTCTTC
TAAAGGGCTGCCACATGCCAGGAGCTCAGGTGTGAGCCCGGCTCTGGCTCTTACCTCATAGGGTCACTCA
TAGGGGCACAGGGAGCAGAACATTGTACACAGCGAGGCACCACCCGGCTTGGCATCTGCCTCGGTGGACT
TACTACCTCTAGAAGGAAATACCTGAGTTCCTCTGGCCTCAGCTCCTAGAGTGACTGGTGTGCTGTCCCT
GTTACTCTTCTGTCAAGGTGACAACTGTGTGACCCATCATCTGTGTGTCAAAGCAAGGCCCTGCCTGGGC
CTCTGCTCCTGTGCTGACCCCAAAGGCAAATGCTTTGCTAGTTTCCTTCCAGTTAATTTCACCTATGAAT
AGATGTGTGAAAACTGTTCAAAGCCATACCTGCACATGTTTGAACTTCAAACCCTGTGGGTGATTCAGTG
GCATCTTTCTCTAACCCCCAGCCTCCCTTCCCACAGAGGCCACCGTCATGGCCAGTTGCTGCAGTTTCTT
TCCAGAGAACCTGTGTATGTGTAAAGCTGTACAGGCGTGGGTACACCACACAGCCTGTCTTGCACTGTGG
ACTGTTGAGTTACTAGTACATCTAGGTAAGCACCGCATATCTGTATTCATGTCTGCCTTGGTCTTTTCAA
CATCTGTGTGGTAGCCGTGTTTGAATTACCCATTCCCTTTTTGGGGAACCATTAAGTTGTTTCAGCAATT
TTTACTGTAGATAAGGCTATACCGCATATCTGTGTACATGGGTTTTTATGTACATGGGCAAGTATATCTG
TGAGAGAAAAGTTTCCTCAGGAGGAATTCTGGGCACAGCATGTGTAAATTTCTAAATATGATGGACACCC
CCAGCTTCCACCTCAAGGAGGTAAGTATCCTTTTTACAGCACAACTTAATGAGACAGATAGAAACTGGTC
TTGTAGAAACAGAGTAGATTTTATCGAATTGCAACCTCTTCGAGGGACATAACTTCGTATAATGTATGCT
ATACGAAGTTATGGGTCGATGCTGAGATCTGGACTAGAGGGTCGATGGTGATGCTTGGATCAAAATAGGA
AGAATCCCAATGATAACTTCGTATAAAGTATCCTATACGAAGTTATACTAGAATTGCGTACCGCCACCAT
GTCGCCAAGGCCACCTCCCCTGTGAGCTAGACTGGACAGCCAATGACGGGTAAGAGAGTGACATTTCTCA
CTAACCTAAGACAGGAGGGCCGTCAAAGCTACTGCCTAATCCAATGACGGGTAATAGTGACAAGAAATGT
ATCACTCCAACCTAAGACAGGCGCAGCCTCCGAGGGATGTGTCTTTTGTTTTTTATAATTAAAAAGGGTG
ACACGTGAGGCCACCTCCCCTGTGAGCTAGACTGGACAGCCAATGACGGGTAAGAGAGTGACATTTCTCA
CTAACCTAAGACAGGAGGGCCGTCAAAGCTACTGCCTAATCCAATGACGGGTAATAGTGACAAGAAATGT
ATCACTCCAACCTAAGACAGGCGCAGCCTCCGAGGGATGTGTCTTTTGTTTTTTATAATTAAAAAGGGTG
AAGCCGACACACAAAAAACCAACACACAGATCTCTAGAGCTCTGGATCTTTTATTGCCCGGGCTACCACA
TTTGTAGAGGTTTTACTTGCTTTAAAAAACCTCCCACACCTCCCCCTGAACCTGAAACATAAAATGAATG
CAATTGTTGTTGTTAACTTGTTTATTGCAGCTTATAATGGTTACAAATATAGCAATAGCATCACAAATTT
CACAAATATAGCATTTTTTTCACTGCATTCTAGTTGTGGTTTGTCCAAACTCATCAATGTATCTTATCAT
GTCTGTATACTTTAAATGATTTGCCCTCCCATATGTCCTTCCGAGTGAGAGACACAAAAAATTCCAACAC
ACTATTGCAATGAAAATACATTTCCTTTATTAGCCAGAAGTCAGATGCCAGCACAACAACCAGCACGTTG
CCCAGGAGCTGTAGGAAAAAGAAGAAGGCATGAACATAGTTAGCAGAGTTACGTAGCGATCGCTAGTATA
ACTTCGTATAGCATACATTATACGAAGTTATGGGTCGATGGTGACAATAGCGAAAAAGAAAGAACAATCA
AGGGTCCCCAAACTCACCTAGGTCCTTTGATATAACTTCGTATAGGATACTTTATACGAAGTTATGGCAT
CTCCTTCGGAAGTTCCTATTCTATTTGAAGTATAGGAACTTCCAGGTCCAGGATTTTCCTCGACGTCCCC
TGCCTGCTTGAGCAGTGAAAAGTTAGTTGCCCCGGATCCGTTGGCTTCGCCCATCTCTCTAGCGAAGGTT
CTGGCGAGGTCACAGATGGTGGGGATGCTGCCAGGGGTTGTCACATGGGTCTGCACCATGCCGCTTGTCA
GTTGCAGCAGGGCATCTCTGCATCCGGCTGGGCTCTGATCGTAGTCCAGGATGAACACATGCATGGGCCG
CAGTCTTTTTGCCAGCACGTCGAGAGCCCAGGCGAACACGTTATACAGGTCGCCGTTAGGGGCCAGCAGT
TCAGGGGCTCTGAACAGTGTGAACAGGGTGTCGCCGATGTGAGGTCTGGGTCCAGCGTTAGACTGAGGCT
CAGCGCCTTGTGGAGGAACTGCTGTGCCAGAGAGCTGTCCCCAGTCCTCTCTCCAGGAACCGCCGCCTTG
AAGATAGCGCACGGTGTTAGCCAGCAGGCCGTACACTCTTCTGATGGCGGCCAGCATAGCCAGATCCAGT
CTCTCGCCAGGCCTCTGTCTCTTAGCCAGTCTGTCGATGTGTCTGTCCTCTGGCAGGGCTCCAAGCACGA
TGTTTGTGCCGGGCAGTGTAGGAGGAATCAGAGCCACGAAAGCCAGCACGGCCTGAGGTGTCATGCTGCC
CATCAGATACCGAGCGGCAGGGTAACACAGCAGGGCGAAGATGGGGTGTCTGTCGAAGATCAGGGTCAGA
GCAGGTGGTGGAGCGTGAGAAGATCCAGCCTCGCCGCCAATATGTGGAGCCAGCACAGCGTCTGTCACGG
CGTAAGGCATGCCCATTGTGATCTGGGCAGATGTCATGACCACAGCAGCGTCGCCTGCGCTAATTTCGCC
CTGGTCCAGTCTGTGCTGTGTGGTGTAGATGTTGGCGATTGTCTCAGAGGCTCCCAGGACCTGCCAGTAG
GTCATAGGCTCGGGCACGTACACGATGTCATCTCTGCTGCCCAGAGCCACCAGCAGCTGTGTTGTTGTGG
TCTTGCCCATGCCATGAGGGCCGTCGATATACACTCTCAGCAGTGTGGGCATCTTCTGTTCCAGCCGCAC
TTCTGTAGCCTCTTGCTGCCTTCTTGGCCTGAGGGCTGTTCTTCTGTTGCTGTGGCCTCTGCTTCTAGCG
GCTTGATCGAAGGCGCTGGCGTGCTGGTGACAAGGATAAGAAGCAGGACCGGGGTTCTCTTCCACGTCGC
CAGCCTGTTTCAGCAGGCTGAAGTTTGTAGCGCCGGATCCGGCGCCAGGCTTTCTGGTCATGCACCAGGT
TCTAGGGCCCTCAGGCACTTCCACGTCGGCGGTCACGGTGAAGCCCAGTCTCTCGTAGAAGGGCAGGTTT
CTGGGGGCGCTTGTTTCCAGGAAGGCGGGCACGCCAGCCCTTTCAGCAGCTTCCACCCCAGGCAGCACCA
CAGCAGATCCCAGTCCCTTGCCCTGGTGGTCAGGTGACACGCCCACGGTGGCCAGAAACCAGGCAGGCTC
TTTTGGTCTGTGGGGGGCCAGCAGGCCTTCCATCTGCTGCTGGGCAGCCAGTCTAGAGCCGCTCAGCTCG
GCCATTCTAGGTCCGATCTCGGCGAACACAGCGCCGGCTTCCACAGACTCAGGGGTTGTCCACACAGCCA
CAGCGGCGCCATCATCGGCCACCCACACTTTGCCGATGTCCAGGCCCACTCTGGTCAGAAACAGTTCCTG
CAGCTCGGTCACTCTCTCGATGTGCCGGTCGGGGTCCACGGTGTGTCTTGTGGCAGGGTAATCGGCGAAG
GCAGCGGCCAGTGTCCGCACAGCTCTTGGCACATCGTCCCTGGTGGCCAGCCGCACTGTGGGCTTGTACT
CGGTCATGGTGGCGCGCCTTTTAGGGGTAGTTTTCACGACACCTGAAATGGAAGAAAAAAACTTTGAACC
ACTGTCTGAGGCTTGAGAATGAACCAAGATCCAAACTCAAAAAGGGCAAATTCCAAGGAGAATTACATCA
AGTGCCAAGCTGGCCTAACTTCAGTCTCCACCCACTCAGTGTGGGGAAACTCCATCGCATAAAACCCCTC
CCCCCAACCTAAAGACGACGTACTCCAAAAGCTCGAGAACTAATCGAGGTGCCTGGACGGCGCCCGGTAC
TCCGTGGAGTCACATGAAGCGACGGCTGAGGACGGAAAGGCCCTTTTCCTTTGTGTGGGTGACTCACCCG
CCCGCTCTCCCGAGCGCCGCGTCCTCCATTTTGAGCTCCCTGCAGCAGGGCCGGGAAGCGGCCATCTTTC
CGCTCACGCAACTGGTGCCGACCGGGCCAGCCTTGCCGCCCAGGGCGGGGCGATACACGGCGGCGCGAGG
CCAGGCACCAGAGCAGGCCGGCCAGCTTGAGACTACCCCCGTCCGATTCTCGGTGGCCGCGCTCGCAGGC
CCCGCCTCGCCGAACATGTGCGCTGGGACGCACGGGCCCCGTCGCCGCCCGCGGCCCCAAAAACCGAAAT
ACCAGTGTGCAGATCTTGGCCCGCATTTACAAGACTATCTTGCCAGAAAAAAAGCGTCGCAGCAGGTCAT
CAAAAATTTTAAATGGCTAGAGACTTATCGAAAGCAGCGAGACAGGCGCGAAGGTGCCACCAGATTCGCA
CGCGGCGGCCCCAGCGCCCAGGCCAGGCCTCAACTCAAGCACGAGGCGAAGGGGCTCCTTAAGCGCAAGG
CCTCGAACTCTCCCACCCACTTCCAACCCGAAGCTCGGGATCAAGAATCACGTACTGCAGCCAGGGGCGT
GGAAGTAATTCAAGGCACGCAAGGGCCATAACCCGTAAAGAGGCCAGGCCCGCGGGAACCACACACGGCA
CTTACCTGTGTTCTGGCGGCAAACCCGTTGCGAAAAAGAACGTTCACGGCGACTACTGCACTTATATACG
GTTCTCCCCCACCCTCGGGAAAAAGGCGGAGCCAGTACACGACATCACTTTCCCAGTTTACCCCGCGCCA
CCTTCTCTAGGCACCGGTTCAATTGCCGACCCCTCCCCCCAACTTCTCGGGGACTGTGGGCGATGTGCGC
TCTGCCCACTGACGGGCACCGGAGCCAATTCGAAGTTCCTATTCTATTTGAAGTATAGGAACTTCAAATA
CAAGGGCTTACTGTGCGGACTGGGACGCCCCCCCCTCTCCCTCCCCCCCCCCTAACGTTACTGGCCGAAG
CCGCTTGGAATAAGGCCGGTGTGCGTTTGTCTATATGTTATTTTCCACCATATTGCCGTCTTTTGGCAAT
GTGAGGGCCCGGAAACCTGGCCCTGTCTTCTTGACGAGCATTCCTAGGGGTCTTTCCCCTCTCGCCAAAG
GAATGCAAGGTCTGTTGAATGTCGTGAAGGAAGCAGTTCCTCTGGAAGCTTCTTGAAGACAAACAACGTC
TGTAGCGACCCTTTGCAGGCAGCGGAACCCCCCACCTGGCGACAGGTGCCTCTGCGGCCAAAAGCCACGT
GTATAAGATACACCTGCAAAGGCGGCACAACCCCAGTGCCACGTTGTGAGTTGGATAGTTGTGGAAAGAG
TCAAATGGCTCTCCTCAAGCGTATTCAACAAGGGGCTGAAGGATGCCCAGAAGGTACCCCATTGTATGGG
ATCTGATCTGGGGCCTCGGTGCACATGCTTTACATGTGTTTAGTCGAGGTTAAAAAACGTCTAGGCCCCC
CGAACCACGGGGACGTGGTTTTCCTTTGAAAAACACGATGATAATATGGCCACCACCATGGTGGTCAAGG
TGCTGTTCGCCCTGATCTGTATTGCCGTGGCCGAGGCCAAGCCTACCGTGTTCACCCTGGAAGATTTCGT
CGGCGATTGGAGACAGACCGCCGGATACAACCTGGACCAGGTGTTGGAGCAAGGCGGCGTGTCCAGCCTG
TTTCAGAACCTGGGAGTGTCCGTGACACCCATCCAGAGAATCGTGCTGAGCGGCGAGAACGGCCTGAAGA
TCGACATCCATGTGATCATCCCTTACGAGGGCCTGTCCGGCGATCAGATGGGCCAGATCGAGAAGATTTT
CAAGGTGGTGTACCCCGTGGACGACCACCACTTCAAAGTGATCCTGCACTACGGCACCCTGGTCATCGAT
GGCGTGACCCCTAACATGATCGACTACTTCGGCAGACCCTACGAGGGAATCGCCGTGTTCGACGGCAAGA
AAATCACCGTGACCGGCACACTGTGGAACGGCAACAAGATCATCGACGAGCGGCTGATCAACCCCGATGG
CAGCCTGCTGTTCAGAGTGACCATCAACGGCGTGACAGGATGGCGGCTGTGCGAAAGAATCCTGGCCTAA
TGTACAGATATCACTATCGATACCGCGGGGATCCTCTAGAGTAGACCACCTCCCCTGCGAGCTAAGCTGG
ACAGCCAATGACGACTAAGAGAGTGACATTTTTCACTAAGCTAAGACAGGAGGGCCGTCAGAGCTACTGC
CTAATCCAAAGACGGCTAAAAGTGATAAAAATGTATCACTCCAAGTTAAGACAGGCGCAGCTTCCGAGGG
ATTTGCCTGGCCGGATTGACTGACGTCTTAACCACTGCATATCGATACCGCGGGGATCCTCTAGAGTAGA
CCACCTCCCCTGCGAGCTAAGCTGGACAGCCAATGACGACTAAGAGAGTGACATTTTTCACTAAGCTAAG
ACAGGAGGGCCGTCAGAGCTACTGCCTAATCCAAAGACGGCTAAAAGTGATAAAAATGTATCACTCCAAG
TTAAGACAGGCGCAGCTTCCGAGGGATTTGCGTTTAAACGCGGCCGCTCTATACTCGACGATTGACTATC
TGACAAATCATAGAGAACATAGAGAACCTCCTCGAGTCGCCTGCTTTTCTGCCTGGTACTAACTTCTCTC
CCCTCTCCTCTTTTCTTTTTCTGCAGGTTGGTCCCATTGACATTTCCCCACACCTTCACCCAGGCTGTGC
CCTTAAACTTGGTTATTTGTCAATGTGAGAAGTGGAAAATAGTATTTAATTGTAGTTTGGATTTGTATTT
CTATTGGGTTGTATACTTACTGATTAATAATAAGAGCTCTTTACATATTAAGGAAATTAACCCTTTTCAA
ATACATTCCTATTTCTCACTAATCTTTAAGTTTTATTGTAATATTTTGCTCTTTAGTTTATATATATATG
TATATATATATACATATATATATACTAATTTTCTTTTATGGTTCCTGGATTTTGTGAGTAGTTTGAAAAG
GCTAATCCAGCTGAAGATTTTGTTGTTGTTGTTAAACCCCATGTTTTCTCCTAACTCTTTTTATTTTTAT
TTTGGAGGACTCTATCTAGACTTAATTTTAGCATAACAAGTGACAGGGTTAGTTAGCCTGTTGTCCTTAC
ACCATTTTCTGGCTAATACAGCTATTAACTATTGATCTGTCTATTCACGTGCCAGTTCCTAATGGTTTTA
CATAGTGTAATCTGCACTTCAAAATAGCGAAGGGAAGCCCTACCTCATTATTCTACTTTTCCAGAATTCT
CCTGGCTATTCCAGGCTGCATGTTTACCTTAACCTTCCCTGTGATGTCTTCATGCCGTTGTCTTCTTATG
CAAGAATAAGGTACGTCTTTCCATCCACTCACGTCTATTTAATTTGACTTTGCATTACACAGAAAGCTGG
TCTTGGTCTGTCTACCTCGGCATCTAGTTGTCCTCACTGCCCCCTAGCCGACCCCACCCCATCTGACTGA
CTACCCCATCACAGAGTACTTTTATTTACGTTTTGCTCTGCCTAATGGTTACTTGATACTGTCACGCCGA
CAGTGTCCAGTTCAGTGGTCTTTGCAGTTGAAATGCTCCCGTACACACTGTCTTGTTAAAAATGCCAGTA
AGTTCATACAAACCCAGCTTGCACCCAAGGTCACATTCAGAGAGCGTAGGGCTGGGATGGGTTGTTTTCC
AAGCTTCTGCCACTGTGTGGCTAGCTCTTCCCACTGGGAAGTTCTGTGTACCCGGAATGTCGGAGTGGAG
TCCTGTTCTAGTGTCCAGCACCTGACCCTGTGCCCAACCCCTCAACAGCCTATTCCTGCTGTCCACAGCC
TGCTGGAACTTTTTACAAAATATGTTGCCATGCTGGACCCTGGGCACTGGACATAAGCCCCCTGGCAGCC
TTTTTCATGTCACCCAAAGGGGTAATTGTCCTACTGGTGGTCTGTAAGATGAGTTAGGGTGACTTGCTAA
TAGACATTGTAAATCTTAATATTTATGTATGTATTTTATTATTACCGGTTTTCCATTTATGATGGTAATA
TTGTTTCTTCTAAGAATATTTATTTTTCCTTCTAAATATTGAGATAAAATTCATGCTTTTGAAATGTTCT
ATTCAGTGGCTTTTAGTATATTTGCTATGTTGTGCAACCATCGACACTATCCATTTCTAGAACTTTTTCG
TCATCCCAAACAGACGCTCTGTATTCATAAAAAAATAACTTCCTACCTGTCTCTCCCCCTAGTCTTTGGT
AACCTTTGTTATACTGGTAAACTTTGTTGTGCTCTCTGTCTGTGTGAATTTGCCTATTCTAGGGGCCTCA
TATAAGTGTAATCATACAGTATTTGTCTTTTTGGGTCTGTCTGATTTCACTTAGCGGGTTTTCAGGGTTC
ATTCATGTTGCAGCATATAACAGTACTGCGTTCCTTTTTCTGGCTGAATAATATTCCACTGTATGGATAG
ACCCCATTTTGTTTATTCACACATCATTTGGACATTTGGATTATTTCTGGTTTTTGGCTATTATGAACAA
TGGTGCTATGAACAGTTGCGTACAAGTTTTTGTGTGAACATATGTTTTCAATTCTCTCATTATATACCTA
GGAGTAGAATTACTGGGTCATATGGTAACTGTATATTTTTGAGGAACTGCCAAACTATTTTCCCACGTCC
ATGCACCATTTCACATTCCCACCAGTAAGTAAGAGGGTTCCAATTTCTGCGCATTCTTGCCAACACTAGT
TATTATCTGACTTTCTGGTTATAATCATTCTAATGAGTGTGAAGTAGCCTCTGGTGTCATTTGGATTTGC
ATTTCTCTGATGAGTGATGCTATCAAGCACCTTTGCTGGTGCTGTTGGCCATATGTGTATGTTCCCTGGA
GAAGTGTCTGTGCTGAGCCTTGGCCCACTTTTTAATTAGGCGTTTGTCTTTTTATTACTGAGTTGTAAGA
GTTCTTTATATATTCTGGATTCTAGACCCTTATCAGATACATGGTTTGCAAATATTTTCTCCCATTCTGT
GGGTTGTGTTTTCACTTTATCGATAATGTCCTTAGACATATAATAAATTTGTATTTTAAAAGTGACTTGA
TTTGGCTGTGCAAGGTGGCTCACGCTTGTAATCCCAGCACTTTGGGAGACTGAGGTGGGTGGATCATATG
AGGAGGCTAGGAGTTCGAGGTCAGCCTGGCCAGCATAGCGAAAACTTGTCTCTACTAAAAATACAAAAAT
TAGTCAGGCATGGTGGTGCACGTCTGTAATACCAGCTTCTCAGGAGGCTGAGGCACGAGGATCACTTGAA
CCCAGGAGGAGGAGGTTGCAGTGAGCTGAGATCATGCCAGGGCAACAGAATGAGACTTTGTTTAAAAAAA
AAAAAAAGTGACTTGATTTAAGGGAAAAAATGACTGGCTATATTCAGTCAGATATGGCAAAAAGTCTCAA
GGTGTTAATGTGAATGATTAAGGTCTTGGGGGGGGTGTCCCCTATCAGACTACAGGTGTTTAGAGGCACA
GAAAAAGGTGCAGTTGGGTTCTTAATGTGAAATGATGAGAAGCACAACTCCAGTGTGTCTCTTTGTGTAG
AATGTCAGCAGACACCCCCTGCTAGATGTGCTGGATCATGGGGAGACGGTACCCAGCTTTTGTTCCCTTT
AGTGAGGGTTAATTGCGCGCTTGGCGTAATCATGGTCATAGCTGTTTCCTGTGTGAAATTGTTATCCGCT
CACAATTCCACACAACATACGAGCCGGGAGCATAAAGTGTAAAGCCTGGGGTGCCTAATGAGTGAGCTAA
CTCACATTAATTGCGTTGCGCTCACTGCCCGCTTTCCAGTCGGGAAACCTGTCGTGCCAGCTGCATTAAT
GAATCGGCCAACGCGCGGGGAGAGGCGGTTTGCGTATTGGGCGCTCTTCCGCTTCCTCGCTCACTGACTC
GCTGCGCTCGGTCGTTCGGCTGCGGCGAGCGGTATCAGCTCACTCAAAGGCGGTAATACGGTTATCCACA
GAATCAGGGGATAACGCAGGAAAGAACATGTGAGCAAAAGGCCAGCAAAAGGCCAGGAACCGTAAAAAGG
CCGCGTTGCTGGCGTTTTTCCATAGGCTCCGCCCCCCTGACGAGCATCACAAAAATCGACGCTCAAGTCA
GAGGTGGCGAAACCCGACAGGACTATAAAGATACCAGGCGTTTCCCCCTGGAAGCTCCCTCGTGCGCTCT
CCTGTTCCGACCCTGCCGCTTACCGGATACCTGTCCGCCTTTCTCCCTTCGGGAAGCGTGGCGCTTTCTC
ATAGCTCACGCTGTAGGTATCTCAGTTCGGTGTAGGTCGTTCGCTCCAAGCTGGGCTGTGTGCACGAACC
CCCCGTTCAGCCCGACCGCTGCGCCTTATCCGGTAACTATCGTCTTGAGTCCAACCCGGTAAGACACGAC
TTATCGCCACTGGCAGCAGCCACTGGTAACAGGATTAGCAGAGCGAGGTATGTAGGAGGTGCTACAGAGT
TCTTGAAGTGGTGGCCTAACTACGGCTACACTAGAAGAACAGTATTTGGTATCTGCGCTCTGCTGAAGCC
AGTTACCTTCGGAAAAAGAGTTGGTAGCTCTTGATCCGGCAAACAAACCACCGCTGGTAGCGGTGGTTTT
TTTGTTTGCAAGCAGCAGATTACGCGCAGAAAAAAAGGATCTCAAGAAGATCCTTTGATCTTTTCTACGG
GGTCTGACGCTCAGTGGAACGAAAACTCACGTTAAGGGATTTTGGTCATGAGATTATCAAAAAGGATCTT
CACCTAGATCCTTTTAAATTAAAAATGAAGTTTTAAATCAATCTAAAGTATATATGAGTAAACTTGGTCT
GACAGTTACCAATGCTTAATCAGTGAGGCACCTATCTCAGCGATCTGTCTATTTCGTTCATCCATAGTTG
CCTGACTCCCCGTCGTGTAGATAACTACGATACGGGAGGGCTTACCATCTGGCCCCAGTGCTGCAATGAT
ACCGCGAGACCCACGCTCACCGGCTCCAGATTTATCAGCAATAAACCAGCCAGCCGGAAGGGCCGAGCGC
AGAAGTGGTCCTGCAACTTTATCCGCCTCCATCCAGTCTATTAATTGTTGCCGGGAAGCTAGAGTAAGTA
GTTCGCCAGTTAATAGTTTGCGCAACGTTGTTGCCATTGCTACAGGCATCGTGGTGTCACGCTCGTCGTT
TGGTATGGCTTCATTCAGCTCCGGTTCCCAACGATCAAGGCGAGTTACATGATCCCCCATGTTGTGCAAA
AAAGCGGTTAGCTCCTTCGGTCCTCCGATCGTTGTCAGAAGTAAGTTGGCCGCAGTGTTATCACTCATGG
TTATGGCAGCACTGCATAATTCTCTTACTGTCATGCCATCCGTAAGATGCTTTTCTGTGACTGGTGAGTA
CTCAACCAAGTCATTCTGAGAATAGTGTATGCGGCGACCGAGTTGCTCTTGCCCGGCGTCAATACGGGAT
AATACCGCGCCACATAGCAGAACTTTAAAAGTGCTCATCATTGGAAAACGTTCTTCGGGGCGAAAACTCT
CAAGGATCTTACCGCTGTTGAGATCCAGTTCGATGTAACCCACTCGTGCACCCAACTGATCTTCAGCATC
TTTTACTTTCACCAGCGTTTCTGGGTGAGCAAAAACAGGAAGGCAAAATGCCGCAAAAAAGGGAATAAGG
GCGACACGGAAATGTTGAATACTCATACTCTTCCTTTTTCAATATTATTGAAGCATTTATCAGGGTTATT
GTCTCATGAGCGGATACATATTTGAATGTATTTAGAAAAATAAACAAATAGGGGTTCCGCGCACATTTCC
CCGAAAAGTGCCAC
Features (pLannotate 1.2.2; 30 found; start..end, strand, type, name):
     30..458     -  rep_origin     f1 ori (sequence partly withheld): f1 bacteriophage origin of replication; arrow indicates direction of (+) strand synthesis
    463..618     -  CDS            lacZα (fragment): LacZα fragment of β-galactosidase; lacZ fragment
    626..644     +  promoter       T7 promoter: promoter for bacteriophage T7 RNA polymerase
   2187..2220    -  protein_bind   loxP: Cre-mediated recombination occurs in the 8-bp core sequence (GCATACAT). Cre recombinase
   2291..2324    -  protein_bind   lox2272: Cre-mediated recombination occurs in the 8-bp core sequence (GGATACTT). lox2272 sites are compatible with each other, but incompatible with loxP or loxN sites (Lee and Saito, 1988). Cre recombinase
   2776..2801    -  polyA_signal   poly(A) signal (fragment): synthetic polyadenylation signal
   2832..2900    +  CDS            large T antigen (fragment): large T antigen from SV40 (simian virus 40)
   2923..3053    +  polyA_signal   SV40 poly(A) signal: SV40 polyadenylation signal
   3094..3149    -  polyA_signal   β-globin poly(A) signal: rabbit β-globin polyadenylation signal (Gil and Proudfoot, 1987)
   3197..3236    -  intron         β-globin intron (fragment): intron from rabbit β-globin gene
   3256..3289    +  protein_bind   loxP: Cre-mediated recombination occurs in the 8-bp core sequence (GCATACAT). Cre recombinase
   3302..3345    -  intron         β-globin intron (fragment): intron from rabbit β-globin gene
   3360..3393    +  protein_bind   lox2272: Cre-mediated recombination occurs in the 8-bp core sequence (GGATACTT). lox2272 sites are compatible with each other, but incompatible with loxP or loxN sites (Lee and Saito, 1988). Cre recombinase
   3508..4632    -  CDS            TK: KITH_HHV1 - Also known as UL23. Experimental evidence at protein level: Swiss-Prot protein existence level 1. Catalyzes the transfer of the gamma-phospho group of ATP to thymidine to generate dTMP in the salvage pathway of pyrimidine synthesis. The dTMP serves as a substrate for DNA polymerase during viral DNA replication. Allows the virus to be reactivated and to grow in non-proliferative cells lacking a high concentration of phosphorylated nucleic acid precursors. From Human herpesvirus 1 (HHV-1) (Human herpes simplex virus 1). Used in molecular biology as a selectable marker to identify tra
   4633..4656    -  CDS            P2A (fragment): 2A peptide from porcine teschovirus-1 polyprotein Eukaryotic ribosomes fail to insert a peptide bond between the Gly and Pro residues, yielding separate polypeptides.
   4699..5295    -  CDS            pac: PUAC_STRAD - Protein predicted: Swiss-Prot protein existence level 4. Detoxification of puromycin. From Streptomyces alboniger.
   5322..6503    -  promoter       EF-1α promoter: strong constitutive promoter for human elongation factor EF-1α
   6580..7152    +  misc_feature   IRES: internal ribosome entry site (IRES) of the encephalomyocarditis virus (EMCV)
   7154..7735    +  CDS            LUCI_OPLGR: Experimental evidence at protein level: Swiss-Prot protein existence level 1. Catalytic subunit of oplophorus-luciferin 2-monooxygenase. Oxidoreductase that converts coelenterazine (the oplophorus luciferin) to coelenteramide under emission of blue light with a maximum at 454 nm. Is also active with bisdeoxycoelenterazine. From Oplophorus gracilirostris (Luminous shrimp).
   7764..7785    +  misc_feature   MCS (fragment): pUC18/19 multiple cloning site
   7999..8020    +  misc_feature   MCS (fragment): pUC18/19 multiple cloning site
  10820..11002   -  CDS            C9orf85 (fragment): CI085_HUMAN - Experimental evidence at protein level: Swiss-Prot protein existence level 1. From Homo sapiens (Human).
  11304..11322   -  promoter       T3 promoter: promoter for bacteriophage T3 RNA polymerase
  11365..11387   -  protein_bind   lac operator (fragment): The lac repressor binds to the lac operator to inhibit transcription in E. coli. This inhibition can be relieved by adding lactose or isopropyl-β-D-thiogalactopyranoside (IPTG). lac repressor encoded by lacI
  11391..11421   -  promoter       lac promoter: promoter for the E. coli lac operon
  11436..11457   -  protein_bind   CAP binding site: CAP binding activates transcription in the presence of cAMP. E. coli catabolite activator protein
  11470..11562   -  CDS            lacI (fragment): lac repressor; lacI; The lac repressor binds to the lac operator to inhibit transcription in E. coli. This inhibition can be relieved by adding lactose or isopropyl-β-D-thiogalactopyranoside (IPTG).
  11745..12333   -  rep_origin     ori: high-copy-number ColE1/pMB1/pBR322/pUC origin of replication
  12504..13364   -  CDS            AmpR: β-lactamase; bla; confers resistance to ampicillin, carbenicillin, and related antibiotics
  13365..13469   -  promoter       AmpR promoter: bla
