[The description below was written by a language model from this plasmid's Addgene catalogue record and pLannotate feature annotations shown in this document.]
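Description:
pINSPECT:NEAT1-v2_SigP:NLuc is a homology-directed repair donor plasmid for CRISPR/Cas9-mediated knock-in of the INSPECT reporter module into the human NEAT1 locus, targeting only the long (v2) isoform. It is built on a pBluescript-like bacterial backbone with a high-copy ColE1/pUC origin, an f1 origin, ampicillin resistance and lacZα/lac promoter remnants. T7 and T3 promoters flank the cloned region and serve as sequencing primer sites. The human NEAT1-v2 homology arms, about 4.4 kb in total, were added by Gibson assembly. They presumably correspond to the largely unannotated stretches on either side of the central cassette. The small "C9orf85" hit within one of these stretches is probably an annotation artefact rather than a designed element.

The payload is an intron-embedded cistron. An EMCV IRES drives translation of a NanoLuc-type Oplophorus luciferase fused to a signal peptide (SigP:NLuc), so that transcription of the tagged non-coding RNA can be read out as secreted luciferase activity with minimal disturbance of the host transcript. In the opposite orientation sits a selection cassette in which the EF-1α promoter expresses puromycin N-acetyltransferase linked through a P2A peptide to HSV thymidine kinase. Puromycin enriches for integrants, and ganciclovir counter-selects for clones that have lost the cassette after excision.

The catalogue entry describes this cassette as FRT-flanked, but the feature table annotates no FRT sites. It instead shows paired loxP and lox2272 sites surrounding a cluster of polyadenylation signals and β-globin intron fragments, whose role the record does not explain. The sequenced record (13,492 nt) is slightly shorter than the stated total size of 13,524 bp.
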