Addgene plasmid #197268: pINSPECT:NEAT1-v2_SigP:NLuc
Purpose: Donor plasmid for CRISPR/Cas9-mediated insertion of INSPECT into human NEAT1 locus (long isoform only). Encodes for intronic IRES-driven SigP:NLuc. Plasmid contains FRT-site flanked PuroR-TK cassette.
Depositing lab: Gil Westmeyer. Depositing organization: Helmholtz Munich. Publication: Intron-encoded cistronic transcripts for minimally invasive monitoring of coding and non-coding RNAs. Truong DJ, Armbrust N, Geilenkeuser J, Lederer EM, Santl TH, Beyer M, Ittermann S, Steinmassl E, Dyka M, Raffl G, Phlairaharn T, Greisle T, Zivanic M, Grosch M, Drukker M, Westmeyer GG. Nat Cell Biol. 2022 Nov;24(11):1666-1676. doi: 10.1038/s41556-022-00998-6. Epub 2022 Nov 7. PubMed 36344775.
Backbone
  Vector backbone: pINSPECT_SigP:NLuc
  Backbone size w/o insert (bp): 9113
  Total vector size (bp): 13524
  Vector type: Mammalian Expression, CRISPR, Luciferase, Synthetic Biology, Unspecified
  Selectable markers: Puromycin ; HSV-Thymidine kinase for counter selection using Ganciclovir after removal of selection cassette .
Growth in bacteria
  Bacterial resistance: Ampicillin, 100 μg/mL
  Growth temperature: 37°C
  Growth strain: NEB Stable
  Copy number: High Copy
Gene/Insert
  Gene/Insert name: NEAT1-v2 homology arms
  Species: H. sapiens (human)
  Insert size (bp): 4411
  Cloning method: Gibson Cloning
  Sequencing primers: 5′ T7; 3′ T3
Terms and licenses: Academic/Nonprofit Terms; Industry Terms: Not Available to Industry
How to cite: pINSPECT:NEAT1-v2_SigP:NLuc was a gift from Gil Westmeyer (Addgene plasmid # 197268 ; http://n2t.net/addgene:197268 ; RRID:Addgene_197268)
